Addgene plasmid #136533: pSLIK_Zeo_3xflag_Luciferase
Purpose: Lentiviral expression vector for an inducible 3xflag-tagged Luciferase
Depositing lab: Kevin Janes. Depositing organization: University of Virginia. Publication: Sporadic activation of an oxidative stress-dependent NRF2-p53 signaling network in breast epithelial spheroids and premalignancies. Pereira EJ, Burns JS, Lee CY, Marohl T, Calderon D, Wang L, Atkins KA, Wang CC, Janes KA. Sci Signal. 2020 Apr 14;13(627). pii: 13/627/eaba4200. doi: 10.1126/scisignal.aba4200. PubMed 32291314.
Backbone
  Vector backbone: pSLIK-Zeo
  Backbone manufacturer: Addgene #25736
  Backbone size w/o insert (bp): 12944
  Vector type: Mammalian Expression, Lentiviral ; destinatioin vector for gateway cloning
  Selectable markers: Zeocin
Growth in bacteria
  Bacterial resistance: Ampicillin and Bleocin (Zeocin), 100 & 25 μg/mL
  Growth temperature: 30°C
  Growth strain: NEB Stable
  Growth instructions: **Grow plasmid in amp+ 25 ug/ml zeo in low-salt LB at 30degC.**
  Copy number: Low Copy
Gene/Insert
  Gene/Insert name: Luciferase
  Species: Firefly
  Tag / fusion protein: 3x FLAG (N terminal on insert)
  Cloning method: Gateway Cloning
  Sequencing primers: 5′ CMV-F
Terms and licenses: Academic/Nonprofit Terms; Industry Terms: Not Available to Industry
How to cite: pSLIK_Zeo_3xflag_Luciferase was a gift from Kevin Janes (Addgene plasmid # 136533 ; http://n2t.net/addgene:136533 ; RRID:Addgene_136533)
