[The description below was written by a language model from this plasmid's Addgene catalogue record and pLannotate feature annotations shown in this document.]
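Description:
pSLIK_Zeo_3xflag_Luciferase is a lentiviral, mammalian expression plasmid built on the pSLIK-Zeo single-vector inducible backbone. It carries firefly luciferase (the luc+ version) with an N-terminal 3xFLAG tag, introduced by Gateway recombination. The sequenced record is about 13.4 kb. In bacteria it replicates from a ColE1/pUC-type origin, although the catalogue lists it as low copy. Selection is by AmpR together with zeocin resistance, since the BleoR genes are preceded by bacterial EM7 promoters. An f1 origin is also present.

The viral genome is transcribed from a CMV enhancer/promoter fused to a truncated HIV-1 5' LTR. It contains the Ψ packaging signal with a gag fragment, the RRE for Rev-dependent nuclear export, and the cPPT/CTS. A WPRE, a second truncated LTR and a bGH polyadenylation signal sit at the 3' end.

Between attB1 and attB2 sites lies the inducible cassette, in which a tight TRE promoter (seven tet operators plus a minimal CMV promoter) drives 3xFLAG-luciferase. Downstream, a human UbC promoter constitutively expresses the reverse tetracycline transactivator rtTA3, linked through an EMCV IRES to BleoR. Transduced cells can therefore be selected with zeocin and already carry the activator needed for doxycycline-induced expression from a single integrated provirus. A second BleoR cassette driven by SV40 and EM7 promoters lies outside the LTRs in the plasmid backbone.

The stated purpose is inducible lentiviral expression of 3xFLAG-tagged luciferase. Such a construct could serve as an epitope-matched control or an inducible reporter, but the record does not state a specific use.
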