Features (pLannotate 1.2.2; 41 found; start..end, strand, type, name):
      1..380     +  enhancer       CMV enhancer: human cytomegalovirus immediate early enhancer
    381..580     +  promoter       CMV promoter: human cytomegalovirus (CMV) immediate early promoter
    598..778     +  LTR            5' LTR (truncated): truncated 5' long terminal repeat (LTR) from HIV-1
    825..950     +  misc_feature   HIV-1 Ψ: packaging signal of human immunodeficiency virus type 1
    934..1297    +  CDS            HIV-1 gag (fragment): gag protein from human immunodeficiency virus 1; gag
   1443..1676    +  misc_feature   RRE: The Rev response element (RRE) of HIV-1 allows for Rev-dependent mRNA export from the nucleus to the cytoplasm.
   2053..2153    +  CDS            Rev (fragment): human immunodeficiency virus 1 (HIV-1) Rev protein; rev; enhances nuclear export of unspliced and incompletely spliced viral mRNAs
   2203..2320    +  misc_feature   cPPT/CTS: central polypurine tract and central termination sequence of HIV-1
   2377..2401    +  protein_bind   attB1: mutant version of attB; recombination site for the Gateway® BP reaction BP Clonase™
   2433..2747    +  promoter       tight TRE promoter: Tet-responsive promoter PTight, consisting of seven tet operator sequences followed by the minimal CMV promoter
   2757..2822    +  CDS            3xFLAG: three tandem FLAG® epitope tags, followed by an enterokinase cleavage site
   2823..4466    +  CDS            luciferase: firefly luciferase; luc+; enhanced luc+ version of the luciferase gene
   4505..4529    -  protein_bind   attB2: mutant version of attB; recombination site for the Gateway® BP reaction BP Clonase™
   4579..5790    +  promoter       UbC promoter: human ubiquitin C promoter
   5849..6546    +  CDS            rtTA3 (fragment): reverse tetracycline transactivator 3 activates expression from Tet-responsive promoters in the presence of doxycycline
   6476..6586    +  CDS            VP48: 3 tandem repeats of the minimal activation domain of herpes simplex virus VP16 (Cheng et al., 2013)
   6759..7221    +  misc_feature   IRES: internal ribosome entry site (IRES) of the encephalomyocarditis virus (EMCV)
   7243..7290    +  promoter       EM7 promoter: synthetic bacterial promoter&nbsp
   7309..7683    +  CDS            BleoR: antibiotic-binding protein; Sh ble from Streptoalloteichus hindustanus; confers resistance to bleomycin, phleomycin, and Zeocin™
   7717..7800    +  CDS            large T antigen (fragment): large T antigen from SV40 (simian virus 40)
   7834..7857    +  misc_feature   MCS (fragment): pBluescript multiple cloning site
   7857..8445    +  misc_feature   WPRE: woodchuck hepatitis virus posttranscriptional regulatory element
   8446..8465    +  misc_feature   MCS (fragment): pBluescript multiple cloning site
   8467..8967    +  CDS            nef (fragment): NEF_HV1LA - Experimental evidence at protein level: Swiss-Prot protein existence level 1. Extracellular Nef protein targets CD4(+) T-lymphocytes for apoptosis by interacting with CXCR4 surface receptors. From Human immunodeficiency virus type 1 group M subtype B (isolate Lai) (HIV-1).
   8974..9154    +  LTR            5' LTR (truncated): truncated 5' long terminal repeat (LTR) from HIV-1
   9186..9410    +  polyA_signal   bGH poly(A) signal: bovine growth hormone polyadenylation signal
   9414..9435    +  promoter       SV40 promoter (fragment): SV40 enhancer and early promoter
   9456..9884    +  rep_origin     f1 ori (sequence partly withheld): f1 bacteriophage origin of replication; arrow indicates direction of (+) strand synthesis
   9898..10227   +  promoter       SV40 promoter: SV40 enhancer and early promoter
  10275..10322   +  promoter       EM7 promoter: synthetic bacterial promoter&nbsp
  10341..10715   +  CDS            BleoR: antibiotic-binding protein; Sh ble from Streptoalloteichus hindustanus; confers resistance to bleomycin, phleomycin, and Zeocin™
  10725..10850   +  CDS            ble (fragment): BLE_KLEPN - Experimental evidence at protein level: Swiss-Prot protein existence level 1. Binding protein with a strong affinity to the bleomycin family of antibiotics. Binds to CL990; an antimitotic-antibiotic compound. From Klebsiella pneumoniae.
  10845..10966   +  polyA_signal   SV40 poly(A) signal: SV40 polyadenylation signal
  11037..11059   -  protein_bind   lac operator (fragment): The lac repressor binds to the lac operator to inhibit transcription in E. coli. This inhibition can be relieved by adding lactose or isopropyl-β-D-thiogalactopyranoside (IPTG). lac repressor encoded by lacI
  11063..11093   -  promoter       lac promoter: promoter for the E. coli lac operon
  11108..11129   -  protein_bind   CAP binding site: CAP binding activates transcription in the presence of cAMP. E. coli catabolite activator protein
  11142..11234   -  CDS            lacI (fragment): lac repressor; lacI; The lac repressor binds to the lac operator to inhibit transcription in E. coli. This inhibition can be relieved by adding lactose or isopropyl-β-D-thiogalactopyranoside (IPTG).
  11417..12005   -  rep_origin     ori: high-copy-number ColE1/pMB1/pBR322/pUC origin of replication
  12176..13036   -  CDS            AmpR: β-lactamase; bla; confers resistance to ampicillin, carbenicillin, and related antibiotics
  13037..13141   -  promoter       AmpR promoter: bla
  13200..13252   -  misc_feature   bom (fragment): basis of mobility region from pBR322
>Addgene plasmid #136533 | pSLIK_Zeo_3xflag_Luciferase | addgene full sequence | sequence record 309436 | Addgene NGS Result
GACATTGATTATTGACTAGTTATTAATAGTAATCAATTACGGGGTCATTAGTTCATAGCCCATATATGGA
GTTCCGCGTTACATAACTTACGGTAAATGGCCCGCCTGGCTGACCGCCCAACGACCCCCGCCCATTGACG
TCAATAATGACGTATGTTCCCATAGTAACGCCAATAGGGACTTTCCATTGACGTCAATGGGTGGAGTATT
TACGGTAAACTGCCCACTTGGCAGTACATCAAGTGTATCATATGCCAAGTACGCCCCCTATTGACGTCAA
TGACGGTAAATGGCCCGCCTGGCATTATGCCCAGTACATGACCTTATGGGACTTTCCTACTTGGCAGTAC
ATCTACGTATTAGTCATCGCTATTACCATGGTGATGCGGTTTTGGCAGTACATCAATGGGCGTGGATAGC
GGTTTGACTCACGGGGATTTCCAAGTCTCCACCCCATTGACGTCAATGGGAGTTTGTTTTGGCACCAAAA
TCAACGGGACTTTCCAAAATGTCGTAACAACTCCGCCCCATTGACGCAAATGGGCGGTAGGCGTGTACGG
TGGGAGGTCTATATAAGCAGCGCGTTTTGCCTGTACTGGGTCTCTCTGGTTAGACCAGATCTGAGCCTGG
GAGCTCTCTGGCTAACTAGGGAACCCACTGCTTAAGCCTCAATAAAGCTTGCCTTGAGTGCTTCAAGTAG
TGTGTGCCCGTCTGTTGTGTGACTCTGGTAACTAGAGATCCCTCAGACCCTTTTAGTCAGTGTGGAAAAT
CTCTAGCAGTGGCGCCCGAACAGGGACTTGAAAGCGAAAGGGAAACCAGAGGAGCTCTCTCGACGCAGGA
CTCGGCTTGCTGAAGCGCGCACGGCAAGAGGCGAGGGGCGGCGACTGGTGAGTACGCCAAAAATTTTGAC
TAGCGGAGGCTAGAAGGAGAGAGATGGGTGCGAGAGCGTCAGTATTAAGCGGGGGAGAATTAGATCGCGA
TGGGAAAAAATTCGGTTAAGGCCAGGGGGAAAGAAAAAATATAAATTAAAACATATAGTATGGGCAAGCA
GGGAGCTAGAACGATTCGCAGTTAATCCTGGCCTGTTAGAAACATCAGAAGGCTGTAGACAAATACTGGG
ACAGCTACAACCATCCCTTCAGACAGGATCAGAAGAACTTAGATCATTATATAATACAGTAGCAACCCTC
TATTGTGTGCATCAAAGGATAGAGATAAAAGACACCAAGGAAGCTTTAGACAAGATAGAGGAAGAGCAAA
ACAAAAGTAAGACCACCGCACAGCAAGCGGCCGCTGATCTTCAGACCTGGAGGAGGAGATATGAGGGACA
ATTGGAGAAGTGAATTATATAAATATAAAGTAGTAAAAATTGAACCATTAGGAGTAGCACCCACCAAGGC
AAAGAGAAGAGTGGTGCAGAGAGAAAAAAGAGCAGTGGGAATAGGAGCTTTGTTCCTTGGGTTCTTGGGA
GCAGCAGGAAGCACTATGGGCGCAGCGTCAATGACGCTGACGGTACAGGCCAGACAATTATTGTCTGGTA
TAGTGCAGCAGCAGAACAATTTGCTGAGGGCTATTGAGGCGCAACAGCATCTGTTGCAACTCACAGTCTG
GGGCATCAAGCAGCTCCAGGCAAGAATCCTGGCTGTGGAAAGATACCTAAAGGATCAACAGCTCCTGGGG
ATTTGGGGTTGCTCTGGAAAACTCATTTGCACCACTGCTGTGCCTTGGAATGCTAGTTGGAGTAATAAAT
CTCTGGAACAGATTTGGAATCACACGACCTGGATGGAGTGGGACAGAGAAATTAACAATTACACAAGCTT
AATACACTCCTTAATTGAAGAATCGCAAAACCAGCAAGAAAAGAATGAACAAGAATTATTGGAATTAGAT
AAATGGGCAAGTTTGTGGAATTGGTTTAACATAACAAATTGGCTGTGGTATATAAAATTATTCATAATGA
TAGTAGGAGGCTTGGTAGGTTTAAGAATAGTTTTTGCTGTACTTTCTATAGTGAATAGAGTTAGGCAGGG
ATATTCACCATTATCGTTTCAGACCCACCTCCCAACCCCGAGGGGACCCGACAGGCCCGAAGGAATAGAA
GAAGAAGGTGGAGAGAGAGACAGAGACAGATCCATTCGATTAGTGAACGGATCGGCACTGCGTGCGCCAA
TTCTGCAGACAAATGGCAGTATTCATCCACAATTTTAAAAGAAAAGGGGGGATTGGGGGGTACAGTGCAG
GGGAAAGAATAGTAGACATAATAGCAACAGACATACAAACTAAAGAATTACAAAAACAAATTACAAAAAT
TCAAAATTTTCGGGTTTATTACAGGGACAGCAGAGATCCAGTTTGGTTAATTCTAGACAGTTATCAACAA
GTTTGTACAAAAAAGCAGGCTTTAAAGGAACCAATTCAGTCGACTGGATCCCGAGTTTACTCCCTATCAG
TGATAGAGAACGTATGTCGAGTTTACTCCCTATCAGTGATAGAGAACGATGTCGAGTTTACTCCCTATCA
GTGATAGAGAACGTATGTCGAGTTTACTCCCTATCAGTGATAGAGAACGTATGTCGAGTTTACTCCCTAT
CAGTGATAGAGAACGTATGTCGAGTTTATCCCTATCAGTGATAGAGAACGTATGTCGAGTTTACTCCCTA
TCAGTGATAGAGAACGTATGTCGAGGTAGGCGTGTACGGTGGGAGGCCTATATAAGCAGAGCTCGTTTAG
TGAACCGTCAGATCGCCACTAGTATGGACTACAAAGACCATGACGGTGATTATAAAGATCATGACATCGA
TTACAAGGATGACGATGACAAGATGGAAGACGCCAAAAACATAAAGAAAGGCCCGGCGCCATTCTATCCG
CTGGAAGATGGAACCGCTGGAGAGCAACTGCATAAGGCTATGAAGAGATACGCCCTGGTTCCTGGAACAA
TTGCTTTTACAGATGCACATATCGAGGTGGACATCACTTACGCTGAGTACTTCGAAATGTCCGTTCGGTT
GGCAGAAGCTATGAAACGATATGGGCTGAATACAAATCACAGAATCGTCGTATGCAGTGAAAACTCTCTT
CAATTCTTTATGCCGGTGTTGGGCGCGTTATTTATCGGAGTTGCAGTTGCGCCCGCGAACGACATTTATA
ATGAACGTGAATTGCTCAACAGTATGGGCATTTCGCAGCCTACCGTGGTGTTCGTTTCCAAAAAGGGGTT
GCAAAAAATTTTGAACGTGCAAAAAAAGCTCCCAATCATCCAAAAAATTATTATCATGGATTCTAAAACG
GATTACCAGGGATTTCAGTCGATGTACACGTTCGTCACATCTCATCTACCTCCCGGTTTTAATGAATACG
ATTTTGTGCCAGAGTCCTTCGATAGGGACAAGACAATTGCACTGATCATGAACTCCTCTGGATCTACTGG
TCTGCCTAAAGGTGTCGCTCTGCCTCATAGAACTGCCTGCGTGAGATTCTCGCATGCCAGAGATCCTATT
TTTGGCAATCAAATCATTCCGGATACTGCGATTTTAAGTGTTGTTCCATTCCATCACGGTTTTGGAATGT
TTACTACACTCGGATATTTGATATGTGGATTTCGAGTCGTCTTAATGTATAGATTTGAAGAAGAGCTGTT
TCTGAGGAGCCTTCAGGATTACAAGATTCAAAGTGCGCTGCTGGTGCCAACCCTATTCTCCTTCTTCGCC
AAAAGCACTCTGATTGACAAATACGATTTATCTAATTTACACGAAATTGCTTCTGGTGGCGCTCCCCTCT
CTAAGGAAGTCGGGGAAGCGGTTGCCAAGAGGTTCCATCTGCCAGGTATCAGGCAAGGATATGGGCTCAC
TGAGACTACATCAGCTATTCTGATTACACCCGAGGGGGATGATAAACCGGGCGCGGTCGGTAAAGTTGTT
CCATTTTTTGAAGCGAAGGTTGTGGATCTGGATACCGGGAAAACGCTGGGCGTTAATCAAAGAGGCGAAC
TGTGTGTGAGAGGTCCTATGATTATGTCCGGTTATGTAAACAATCCGGAAGCGACCAACGCCTTGATTGA
CAAGGATGGATGGCTACATTCTGGAGACATAGCTTACTGGGACGAAGACGAACACTTCTTCATCGTTGAC
CGCCTGAAGTCTCTGATTAAGTACAAAGGCTATCAGGTGGCTCCCGCTGAATTGGAATCCATCTTGCTCC
AACACCCCAACATCTTCGACGCAGGTGTCGCAGGTCTTCCCGACGATGACGCCGGTGAACTTCCCGCCGC
CGTTGTTGTTTTGGAGCACGGAAAGACGATGACGGAAAAAGAGATCGTGGATTACGTCGCCAGTCAAGTA
ACAACCGCGAAAAAGTTGCGCGGAGGAGTTGTGTTTGTGGACGAAGTACCGAAAGGTCTTACCGGAAAAC
TCGACGCAAGAAAAATCAGAGAGATCCTCATAAAGGCCAAGAAGGGCGGAAAGATCTGAGAATTGGAAGA
CTAATGCGTTTTCGAGATATCTAGACCCAGCTTTCTTGTACAAAGTGGTTGATAACATCTCGAGCCATAA
AGATGGTTAATTAACCCACCCAAGATCTGGCCTCCGCGCCGGGTTTTGGCGCCTCCCGCGGGCGCCCCCC
TCCTCACGGCGAGCGCTGCCACGTCAGACGAAGGGCGCAGCGAGCGTCCTGATCCTTCCGCCCGGACGCT
CAGGACAGCGGCCCGCTGCTCATAAGACTCGGCCTTAGAACCCCAGTATCAGCAGAAGGACATTTTAGGA
CGGGACTTGGGTGACTCTAGGGCACTGGTTTTCTTTCCAGAGAGCGGAACAGGCGAGGAAAAGTAGTCCC
TTCTCGGCGATTCTGCGGAGGGATCTCCGTGGGGCGGTGAACGCCGATGATTATATAAGGACGCGCCGGG
TGTGGCACAGCTAGTTCCGTCGCAGCCGGGATTTGGGTCGCGGTTCTTGTTTGTGGATCGCTGTGATCGT
CACTTGGTGAGTAGCGGGCTGCTGGGCTGGCCGGGGCTTTCGTGGCCGCCGGGCCGCTCGGTGGGACGGA
AGCGTGTGGAGAGACCGCCAAGGGCTGTAGTCTGGGTCCGCGAGCAAGGTTGCCCTGAACTGGGGGTTGG
GGGGAGCGCAGCAAAATGGCGGCTGTTCCCGAGTCTTGAATGGAAGACGCTTGTGAGGCGGGCTGTGAGG
TCGTTGAAACAAGGTGGGGGGCATGGTGGGCGGCAAGAACCCAAGGTCTTGAGGCCTTCGCTAATGCGGG
AAAGCTCTTATTCGGGTGAGATGGGCTGGGGCACCATCTGGGGACCCTGACGTGAAGTTTGTCACTGACT
GGAGAACTCGGTTTGTCGTCTGTTGCGGGGGCGGCAGTTATGGCGGTGCCGTTGGGCAGTGCACCCGTAC
CTTTGGGAGCGCGCGCCCTCGTCGTGTCGTGACGTCACCCGTTCTGTTGGCTTATAATGCAGGGTGGGGC
CACCTGCCGGTAGGTGTGCGGTAGGCTTTTCTCCGTCGCAGGACGCAGGGTTCGGGCCTAGGGTAGGCTC
TCCTGAATCGACAGGCGCCGGACCTCTGGTGAGGGGAGGGATAAGTGAGGCGTCAGTTTCTTTGGTCGGT
TTTATGTACCTATCTTCTTAAGTAGCTGAAGCTCCGGTTTTGAACTATGCGCTCGGGGTTGGCGAGTGTG
TTTTGTGAAGTTTTTTAGGCACCTTTTGAAATGTAATCATTTGGGTCAATATGTAATTTTCAGTGTTAGA
CTAGTAAATTGTCCGCTAAATTCTGGCCGTTTTTGGCTTTTTTGTTAGACGAAGCTTGGTACCGAGCTCG
GATCTCCACCCCGTACCGGTCCTGCAGTCGAATTCACCATGTCTAGACTGGACAAGAGCAAAGTCATAAA
CGGAGCTCTGGAATTACTCAATGGTGTCGGTATCGAAGGCCTGACGACAAGGAAACTCGCTCAAAAGCTG
GGAGTTGAGCAGCCTACCCTGTACTGGCACGTGAAGAACAAGCGGGCCCTGCTCGATGCCCTGCCAATCG
AGATGCTGGACAGGCATCATACCCACTTCTGCCCCCTGGAAGGCGAGTCATGGCAAGACTTTCTGCGGAA
CAACGCCAAGTCATACCGCTGTGCTCTCCTCTCACATCGCGACGGGGCTAAAGTGCATCTCGGCACCCGC
CCAACAGAGAAACAGTACGAAACCCTGGAAAATCAGCTCGCGTTCCTGTGTCAGCAAGGCTTCTCCCTGG
AGAACGCACTGTACGCTCTGTCCGCCGTGGGCCACTTTACACTGGGCTGCGTATTGGAGGAACAGGAGCA
TCAAGTAGCAAAAGAGGAAAGAGAGACACCTACCACCGATTCTATGCCCCCACTTCTGAGACAAGCAATT
GAGCTGTTCGACCGGCAGGGAGCCGAACCTGCCTTCCTTTTCGGCCTGGAACTAATCATATGTGGCCTGG
AGAAACAGCTAAAGTGCGAAAGCGGCGGGCCGACCGACGCCCTTGACGATTTTGACTTAGACATGCTCCC
AGCCGATGCCCTTGACGACTTTGACCTTGATATGCTGCCTGCTGACGCTCTTGACGATTTTGACCTTGAC
ATGCTCCCCGGGTAACTAAGTAAGGATCCGCGGCCGCACTAGAGGAATTCCGCCCCTCTCCCCCCCCCCC
CTCTCCCTCCCCCCCCCCTAACGTTACTGGCCGAAGCCGCTTGGAATAAGGCCGGTGTGCGTTTGTCTAT
ATGTTATTTTCCACCATATTGCCGTCTTTTGGCAATGTGAGGGCCCGGAAACCTGGCCCTGTCTTCTTGA
CGAGCATTCCTAGGGGTCTTTCCCCTCTCGCCAAAGGAATGCAAGGTCTGTTGAATGTCGTGAAGGAAGC
AGTTCCTCTGGAAGCTTCTTGAAGACAAACAACGTCTGTAGCGACCCTTTGCAGGCAGCGGAACCCCCCA
CCTGGCGACAGGTGCCTCTGCGGCCAAAAGCCACGTGTATAAGATACACCTGCAAAGGCGGCACAACCCC
AGTGCCACGTTGTGAGTTGGATAGTTGTGGAAAGAGTCAAATGGCTCTCCTCAAGCGTATTCAACAAGGG
GCTGAAGGATGCCCAGAAGGTACCCCATTGTATGGGATCTGATCTGGGGCCTCGGTGCACATGCTTTACA
TGTGTTTAGTCGAGGTTAAAAAAACGTCTAGGCCCCCCGAACCACGGGGACGTGGTTTTCCTTTGAAAAA
CACGATGATAAGCTTACCGGTACGCGTGATGTGTTGACAATTAATCATCGGCATAGTATATCGGCATAGT
ATAATACGACAAGGTGAGGAACTAAACCATGGCCAAGTTGACCAGTGCCGTTCCGGTGCTCACCGCGCGC
GACGTCGCCGGAGCGGTCGAGTTCTGGACCGACCGGCTCGGGTTCTCCCGGGACTTCGTGGAGGACGACT
TCGCCGGTGTGGTCCGGGACGACGTGACCCTGTTCATCAGCGCGGTCCAGGACCAGGTGGTGCCGGACAA
CACCCTGGCCTGGGTGTGGGTGCGCGGCCTGGACGAGCTGTACGCCGAGTGGTCGGAGGTCGTGTCCACG
AACTTCCGGGACGCCTCCGGGCCGGCCATGACCGAGATCGGCGAGCAGCCGTGGGGGCGGGAGTTCGCCC
TGCGCGACCCGGCCGGCAACTGCGTGCACTTCGTGGCCGAGGAGCAGGACTGACACATCTGTACAAGTAA
AGCGGCCGCGACTCTAGATCATAATCAGCCATACCACATTTGTAGAGGTTTTACTTGCTTTAAAAAACCT
CCCACACCTCCCCCTGAACCTGAAACATAAAATGAATGCAATTGTTGTTGTTTAGTCCCTCCCAATTCGA
TATCAAGCTTATCGATAATCAACCTCTGGATTACAAAATTTGTGAAAGATTGACTGGTATTCTTAACTAT
GTTGCTCCTTTTACGCTATGTGGATACGCTGCTTTAATGCCTTTGTATCATGCTATTGCTTCCCGTATGG
CTTTCATTTTCTCCTCCTTGTATAAATCCTGGTTGCTGTCTCTTTATGAGGAGTTGTGGCCCGTTGTCAG
GCAACGTGGCGTGGTGTGCACTGTGTTTGCTGACGCAACCCCCACTGGTTGGGGCATTGCCACCACCTGT
CAGCTCCTTTCCGGGACTTTCGCTTTCCCCCTCCCTATTGCCACGGCGGAACTCATCGCCGCCTGCCTTG
CCCGCTGCTGGACAGGGGCTCGGCTGTTGGGCACTGACAATTCCGTGGTGTTGTCGGGGAAATCATCGTC
CTTTCCTTGGCTGCTCGCCTGTGTTGCCACCTGGATTCTGCGCGGGACGTCCTTCTGCTACGTCCCTTCG
GCCCTCAATCCAGCGGACCTTCCTTCCCGCGGCCTGCTGCCGGCTCTGCGGCCTCTTCCGCGTCTTCGCC
TTCGCCCTCAGACGAGTCGGATCTCCCTTTGGGCCGCCTCCCCGCATCGATACCGTCGACCTCGATCGAG
ACCTAGAAAAACATGGAGCAATCACAAGTAGCAATACAGCAGCTACCAATGCTGATTGTGCCTGGCTAGA
AGCACAAGAGGAGGAGGAGGTGGGTTTTCCAGTCACACCTCAGGTACCTTTAAGACCAATGACTTACAAG
GCAGCTGTAGATCTTAGCCACTTTTTAAAAGAAAAGGGGGGACTGGAAGGGCTAATTCACTCCCAACGAA
GACAAGATATCCTTGATCTGTGGATCTACCACACACAAGGCTACTTCCCTGATTGGCAGAACTACACACC
AGGGCCAGGGATCAGATATCCACTGACCTTTGGATGGTGCTACAAGCTAGTACCAGTTGAGCAAGAGAAG
GTAGAAGAAGCCAATGAAGGAGAGAACACCCGCTTGTTACACCCTGTGAGCCTGCATGGGATGGATGACC
CGGAGAGAGAAGTATTAGAGTGGAGGTTTGACAGCCGCCTAGCATTTCATCACATGGCCCGAGAGCTGCA
TCCGGACTGTACTGGGTCTCTCTGGTTAGACCAGATCTGAGCCTGGGAGCTCTCTGGCTAACTAGGGAAC
CCACTGCTTAAGCCTCAATAAAGCTTGCCTTGAGTGCTTCAAGTAGTGTGTGCCCGTCTGTTGTGTGACT
CTGGTAACTAGAGATCCCTCAGACCCTTTTAGTCAGTGTGGAAAATCTCTAGCAGGGCCCGTTTAAACCC
GCTGATCAGCCTCGACTGTGCCTTCTAGTTGCCAGCCATCTGTTGTTTGCCCCTCCCCCGTGCCTTCCTT
GACCCTGGAAGGTGCCACTCCCACTGTCCTTTCCTAATAAAATGAGGAAATTGCATCGCATTGTCTGAGT
AGGTGTCATTCTATTCTGGGGGGTGGGGTGGGGCAGGACAGCAAGGGGGAGGATTGGGAAGACAATAGCA
GGCATGCTGGGGATGCGGTGGGCTCTATGGCTTCTGAGGCGGAAAGAACCAGCTGGGGCTCTAGGGGGTA
TCCCC
[124 nt withheld, positions 9456-9579]
C
[91 nt withheld, positions 9581-9671]
A
[49 nt withheld, positions 9673-9721]
CCTTTGACGTTGGAGTCCACGTTCTTT
[37 nt withheld, positions 9749-9785]
ACCCTATCTCGGTCTATTCTTTTGATTTATAAGGGATTTTGCCGATTTCGGCCTATTGGTTAAAAAATGA
GCTGATTTAACAAAAATTTAACGCGAATTAATTCTGTGGAATGTGTGTCAGTTAGGGTGTGGAAAGTCCC
CAGGCTCCCCAGCAGGCAGAAGTATGCAAAGCATGCATCTCAATTAGTCAGCAACCAGGTGTGGAAAGTC
CCCAGGCTCCCCAGCAGGCAGAAGTATGCAAAGCATGCATCTCAATTAGTCAGCAACCATAGTCCCGCCC
CTAACTCCGCCCATCCCGCCCCTAACTCCGCCCAGTTCCGCCCATTCTCCGCCCCATGGCTGACTAATTT
TTTTTATTTATGCAGAGGCCGAGGCCGCCTCTGCCTCTGAGCTATTCCAGAAGTAGTGAGGAGGCTTTTT
TGGAGGCCTAGGCTTTTGCAAAAAGCTCCCGGGAGCTTGTATATCCATTTTCGGATCTGATCAGCACGTG
TTGACAATTAATCATCGGCATAGTATATCGGCATAGTATAATACGACAAGGTGAGGAACTAAACCATGGC
CAAGTTGACCAGTGCCGTTCCGGTGCTCACCGCGCGCGACGTCGCCGGAGCGGTCGAGTTCTGGACCGAC
CGGCTCGGGTTCTCCCGGGACTTCGTGGAGGACGACTTCGCCGGTGTGGTCCGGGACGACGTGACCCTGT
TCATCAGCGCGGTCCAGGACCAGGTGGTGCCGGACAACACCCTGGCCTGGGTGTGGGTGCGCGGCCTGGA
CGAGCTGTACGCCGAGTGGTCGGAGGTCGTGTCCACGAACTTCCGGGACGCCTCCGGGCCGGCCATGACC
GAGATCGGCGAGCAGCCGTGGGGGCGGGAGTTCGCCCTGCGCGACCCGGCCGGCAACTGCGTGCACTTCG
TGGCCGAGGAGCAGGACTGACACGTGCTACGAGATTTCGATTCCACCGCCGCCTTCTATGAAAGGTTGGG
CTTCGGAATCGTTTTCCGGGACGCCGGCTGGATGATCCTCCAGCGCGGGGATCTCATGCTGGAGTTCTTC
GCCCACCCCAACTTGTTTATTGCAGCTTATAATGGTTACAAATAAAGCAATAGCATCACAAATTTCACAA
ATAAAGCATTTTTTTCACTGCATTCTAGTTGTGGTTTGTCCAAACTCATCAATGTATCTTATCATGTCTG
TATACCGTCGACCTCTAGCTAGAGCTTGGCGTAATCATGGTCATAGCTGTTTCCTGTGTGAAATTGTTAT
CCGCTCACAATTCCACACAACATACGAGCCGGAAGCATAAAGTGTAAAGCCTGGGGTGCCTAATGAGTGA
GCTAACTCACATTAATTGCGTTGCGCTCACTGCCCGCTTTCCAGTCGGGAAACCTGTCGTGCCAGCTGCA
TTAATGAATCGGCCAACGCGCGGGGAGAGGCGGTTTGCGTATTGGGCGCTCTTCCGCTTCCTCGCTCACT
GACTCGCTGCGCTCGGTCGTTCGGCTGCGGCGAGCGGTATCAGCTCACTCAAAGGCGGTAATACGGTTAT
CCACAGAATCAGGGGATAACGCAGGAAAGAACATGTGAGCAAAAGGCCAGCAAAAGGCCAGGAACCGTAA
AAAGGCCGCGTTGCTGGCGTTTTTCCATAGGCTCCGCCCCCCTGACGAGCATCACAAAAATCGACGCTCA
AGTCAGAGGTGGCGAAACCCGACAGGACTATAAAGATACCAGGCGTTTCCCCCTGGAAGCTCCCTCGTGC
GCTCTCCTGTTCCGACCCTGCCGCTTACCGGATACCTGTCCGCCTTTCTCCCTTCGGGAAGCGTGGCGCT
TTCTCATAGCTCACGCTGTAGGTATCTCAGTTCGGTGTAGGTCGTTCGCTCCAAGCTGGGCTGTGTGCAC
GAACCCCCCGTTCAGCCCGACCGCTGCGCCTTATCCGGTAACTATCGTCTTGAGTCCAACCCGGTAAGAC
ACGACTTATCGCCACTGGCAGCAGCCACTGGTAACAGGATTAGCAGAGCGAGGTATGTAGGCGGTGCTAC
AGAGTTCTTGAAGTGGTGGCCTAACTACGGCTACACTAGAAGAACAGTATTTGGTATCTGCGCTCTGCTG
AAGCCAGTTACCTTCGGAAAAAGAGTTGGTAGCTCTTGATCCGGCAAACAAACCACCGCTGGTAGCGGTG
GTTTTTTTGTTTGCAAGCAGCAGATTACGCGCAGAAAAAAAGGATCTCAAGAAGATCCTTTGATCTTTTC
TACGGGGTCTGACGCTCAGTGGAACGAAAACTCACGTTAAGGGATTTTGGTCATGAGATTATCAAAAAGG
ATCTTCACCTAGATCCTTTTAAATTAAAAATGAAGTTTTAAATCAATCTAAAGTATATATGAGTAAACTT
GGTCTGACAGTTACCAATGCTTAATCAGTGAGGCACCTATCTCAGCGATCTGTCTATTTCGTTCATCCAT
AGTTGCCTGACTCCCCGTCGTGTAGATAACTACGATACGGGAGGGCTTACCATCTGGCCCCAGTGCTGCA
ATGATACCGCGAGACCCACGCTCACCGGCTCCAGATTTATCAGCAATAAACCAGCCAGCCGGAAGGGCCG
AGCGCAGAAGTGGTCCTGCAACTTTATCCGCCTCCATCCAGTCTATTAATTGTTGCCGGGAAGCTAGAGT
AAGTAGTTCGCCAGTTAATAGTTTGCGCAACGTTGTTGCCATTGCTACAGGCATCGTGGTGTCACGCTCG
TCGTTTGGTATGGCTTCATTCAGCTCCGGTTCCCAACGATCAAGGCGAGTTACATGATCCCCCATGTTGT
GCAAAAAAGCGGTTAGCTCCTTCGGTCCTCCGATCGTTGTCAGAAGTAAGTTGGCCGCAGTGTTATCACT
CATGGTTATGGCAGCACTGCATAATTCTCTTACTGTCATGCCATCCGTAAGATGCTTTTCTGTGACTGGT
GAGTACTCAACCAAGTCATTCTGAGAATAGTGTATGCGGCGACCGAGTTGCTCTTGCCCGGCGTCAATAC
GGGATAATACCGCGCCACATAGCAGAACTTTAAAAGTGCTCATCATTGGAAAACGTTCTTCGGGGCGAAA
ACTCTCAAGGATCTTACCGCTGTTGAGATCCAGTTCGATGTAACCCACTCGTGCACCCAACTGATCTTCA
GCATCTTTTACTTTCACCAGCGTTTCTGGGTGAGCAAAAACAGGAAGGCAAAATGCCGCAAAAAAGGGAA
TAAGGGCGACACGGAAATGTTGAATACTCATACTCTTCCTTTTTCAATATTATTGAAGCATTTATCAGGG
TTATTGTCTCATGAGCGGATACATATTTGAATGTATTTAGAAAAATAAACAAATAGGGGTTCCGCGCACA
TTTCCCCGAAAAGTGCCACCTGACGTCGACGGATCGGGAGATCTCCCGATCCCCTATGGTGCACTCTCAG
TACAATCTGCTCTGATGCCGCATAGTTAAGCCAGTATCTGCTCCCTGCTTGTGTGTTGGAGGTCGCTGAG
TAGTGCGCGAGCAAAATTTAAGCTACAACAAGGCAAGGCTTGACCGACAATTGCATGAAGAATCTGCTTA
GGGTTAGGCGTTTTGCGCTGCTTCGCGATGTACGGGCCAGATATACGCGTT
