>Addgene plasmid #136533 | pSLIK_Zeo_3xflag_Luciferase | depositor partial sequence | sequence record 263396 | pSLIK_Zeo_3xflag_Luciferase sequence 1716 bps
ATGGACTACAAAGACCATGACGGTGATTATAAAGATCATGACATCGATTACAAGGATGACGATGACAAGA
TGGAAGACGCCAAAAACATAAAGAAAGGCCCGGCGCCATTCTATCCGCTGGAAGATGGAACCGCTGGAGA
GCAACTGCATAAGGCTATGAAGAGATACGCCCTGGTTCCTGGAACAATTGCTTTTACAGATGCACATATC
GAGGTGGACATCACTTACGCTGAGTACTTCGAAATGTCCGTTCGGTTGGCAGAAGCTATGAAACGATATG
GGCTGAATACAAATCACAGAATCGTCGTATGCAGTGAAAACTCTCTTCAATTCTTTATGCCGGTGTTGGG
CGCGTTATTTATCGGAGTTGCAGTTGCGCCCGCGAACGACATTTATAATGAACGTGAATTGCTCAACAGT
ATGGGCATTTCGCAGCCTACCGTGGTGTTCGTTTCCAAAAAGGGGTTGCAAAAAATTTTGAACGTGCAAA
AAAAGCTCCCAATCATCCAAAAAATTATTATCATGGATTCTAAAACGGATTACCAGGGATTTCAGTCGAT
GTACACGTTCGTCACATCTCATCTACCTCCCGGTTTTAATGAATACGATTTTGTGCCAGAGTCCTTCGAT
AGGGACAAGACAATTGCACTGATCATGAACTCCTCTGGATCTACTGGTCTGCCTAAAGGTGTCGCTCTGC
CTCATAGAACTGCCTGCGTGAGATTCTCGCATGCCAGAGATCCTATTTTTGGCAATCAAATCATTCCGGA
TACTGCGATTTTAAGTGTTGTTCCATTCCATCACGGTTTTGGAATGTTTACTACACTCGGATATTTGATA
TGTGGATTTCGAGTCGTCTTAATGTATAGATTTGAAGAAGAGCTGTTTCTGAGGAGCCTTCAGGATTACA
AGATTCAAAGTGCGCTGCTGGTGCCAACCCTATTCTCCTTCTTCGCCAAAAGCACTCTGATTGACAAATA
CGATTTATCTAATTTACACGAAATTGCTTCTGGTGGCGCTCCCCTCTCTAAGGAAGTCGGGGAAGCGGTT
GCCAAGAGGTTCCATCTGCCAGGTATCAGGCAAGGATATGGGCTCACTGAGACTACATCAGCTATTCTGA
TTACACCCGAGGGGGATGATAAACCGGGCGCGGTCGGTAAAGTTGTTCCATTTTTTGAAGCGAAGGTTGT
GGATCTGGATACCGGGAAAACGCTGGGCGTTAATCAAAGAGGCGAACTGTGTGTGAGAGGTCCTATGATT
ATGTCCGGTTATGTAAACAATCCGGAAGCGACCAACGCCTTGATTGACAAGGATGGATGGCTACATTCTG
GAGACATAGCTTACTGGGACGAAGACGAACACTTCTTCATCGTTGACCGCCTGAAGTCTCTGATTAAGTA
CAAAGGCTATCAGGTGGCTCCCGCTGAATTGGAATCCATCTTGCTCCAACACCCCAACATCTTCGACGCA
GGTGTCGCAGGTCTTCCCGACGATGACGCCGGTGAACTTCCCGCCGCCGTTGTTGTTTTGGAGCACGGAA
AGACGATGACGGAAAAAGAGATCGTGGATTACGTCGCCAGTCAAGTAACAACCGCGAAAAAGTTGCGCGG
AGGAGTTGTGTTTGTGGACGAAGTACCGAAAGGTCTTACCGGAAAACTCGACGCAAGAAAAATCAGAGAG
ATCCTCATAAAGGCCAAGAAGGGCGGAAAGATCTGA
